Addgene plasmid #212195: pET28a-HIV p24
Purpose: Bacterial expression plasmid for production of HIV p24 protein with a polyhistidine tag at the N-terminus
Depositing lab: Richard C. Willson. Depositing organization: University of Houston.
Backbone
  Vector backbone: pET28a
  Backbone manufacturer: Twist Bioscience
  Total vector size (bp): 5991
  Vector type: Bacterial Expression
Growth in bacteria
  Bacterial resistance: Kanamycin, 50 μg/mL
  Growth temperature: 37°C
  Growth strain: DH5alpha
  Copy number: Unknown
Gene/Insert
  Gene/Insert name: Chain A, Capsid protein p24, HIV type 1
  Species: H. sapiens (human)
  Insert size (bp): 699
  Tag / fusion protein: Polyhistidine (N terminal on backbone)
  Cloning method: Unknown
  Sequencing primers: 5′ TAATACGACTCACTATAGGG; 3′ GCTAGTTATTGCTCAGCGG
Terms and licenses: Academic/Nonprofit Terms; Industry Terms: Not Available to Industry
How to cite: pET28a-HIV p24 was a gift from Richard C. Willson (Addgene plasmid # 212195 ; http://n2t.net/addgene:212195 ; RRID:Addgene_212195)
