[The description below was written by a language model from this plasmid's Addgene catalogue record and pLannotate feature annotations shown in this document.]
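Description:
pET28a-HIV p24 is a 5,991 bp bacterial expression plasmid built on the pET28a backbone for producing the HIV-1 capsid protein p24 in E. coli with an N-terminal polyhistidine tag. It is selected with kanamycin through the aph(3')-Ia aminoglycoside phosphotransferase gene. It replicates from a ColE1/pMB1-type origin, alongside the pBR322 bom region and the rop gene, which restrains copy number; the catalogue lists copy number as unknown. An f1 origin is also present, a standard element that allows single-stranded DNA production with helper phage. The short tetracycline-resistance fragments, the AmpR promoter fragment and a predicted E. coli ORF in the annotation appear to be backbone remnants rather than functional parts.

The expression cassette follows the usual pET design. A T7 promoter is followed immediately by a lac operator and the strong T7 gene 10 ribosome binding site, and the plasmid carries its own lacI gene with its promoter. Transcription therefore requires T7 RNA polymerase from the host and is repressed until relieved by IPTG or lactose. The reading frame begins with a short His-tag segment (matched by the annotator to a fragment of a composite tag) and a thrombin cleavage site that permits tag removal. Next comes a roughly 700 bp fragment of HIV-1 gag corresponding to p24. The catalogue lists the species as human, but the insert is viral. A further His-tag sequence lies downstream of the insert, as in the pET28a backbone; the record does not show whether it is translated, and only an N-terminal tag is stated. A T7 terminator closes the unit. The construct is intended for recombinant p24 production, and the tag makes the protein suitable for metal-affinity purification.
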