Features (pLannotate 1.2.2; 21 found; start..end, strand, type, name):
    465..522     +  promoter       AmpR promoter (fragment): bla
    531..1346    -  CDS            KanR: aminoglycoside phosphotransferase; aph(3')-Ia; confers resistance to kanamycin in bacteria or G418 (Geneticin®) in eukaryotes
   1468..2056    +  rep_origin     ori: high-copy-number ColE1/pMB1/pBR322/pUC origin of replication
   2242..2381    -  misc_feature   bom: basis of mobility region from pBR322
   2483..2674    -  CDS            rop: Rop protein, which maintains plasmids at low copy number; rop
   2691..3071    +  CDS            YPB1_ECOLX: Protein predicted: Swiss-Prot protein existence level 4. From Escherichia coli.
   3143..3434    -  CDS            TcR (fragment): tetracycline efflux protein; tet; confers resistance to tetracycline
   3449..3470    -  protein_bind   CAP binding site: CAP binding activates transcription in the presence of cAMP. E. coli catabolite activator protein
   3483..4565    -  CDS            lacI: lac repressor; lacI; The lac repressor binds to the lac operator to inhibit transcription in E. coli. This inhibition can be relieved by adding lactose or isopropyl-β-D-thiogalactopyranoside (IPTG).
   4566..4643    -  promoter       lacI promoter: lacI
   4651..4930    -  CDS            TcR (fragment): tetracycline efflux protein; tet; confers resistance to tetracycline
   4952..4970    +  promoter       T7 promoter: promoter for bacteriophage T7 RNA polymerase
   4971..4995    +  protein_bind   lac operator: The lac repressor binds to the lac operator to inhibit transcription in E. coli. This inhibition can be relieved by adding lactose or isopropyl-β-D-thiogalactopyranoside (IPTG). lac repressor encoded by lacI
   5010..5032    +  RBS            RBS: efficient ribosome binding site from bacteriophage T7 gene 10 (Olins and Rangwala, 1989)
   5051..5067    +  CDS            capTEV™ (fragment): composite tag for in vivo biotinylation, TEV protease cleavage, and 6xHis tagging
   5078..5095    +  CDS            thrombin site: thrombin recognition and cleavage site
   5102..5794    +  CDS            gag (fragment) (sequence withheld): GAG_HV1W2 - Experimental evidence at protein level: Swiss-Prot protein existence level 1. p6-gag: Plays a role in budding of the assembled particle by interacting with the host class E VPS proteins TSG101 and PDCD6IP/AIP1. From Human immunodeficiency virus type 1 group M subtype B (isolate WMJ22) (HIV-1).
   5807..5824    +  CDS            9xHis (fragment): 9xHis affinity tag
   5834..5883    +  CDS            SET1 (fragment): solubility-enhancement tag derived from T7 phage gene 10B
   5891..5938    +  terminator     T7 terminator: transcription terminator for bacteriophage T7 RNA polymerase
   5975..412     +  rep_origin     f1 ori (across the origin) (sequence partly withheld): f1 bacteriophage origin of replication; arrow indicates direction of (+) strand synthesis
>Addgene plasmid #212195 | pET28a-HIV p24 | addgene full sequence | sequence record 430368 | Addgene NGS Result
[107 nt withheld, positions 1-107]
C
[91 nt withheld, positions 109-199]
A
[49 nt withheld, positions 201-249]
CCTTTGACGTTGGAGTCCACGTTCTTT
[37 nt withheld, positions 277-313]
ACCCTATCTCGGTCTATTCTTTTGATTTATAAGGGATTTTGCCGATTTCGGCCTATTGGTTAAAAAATGA
GCTGATTTAACAAAAATTTAACGCGAATTTTAACAAAATATTAACGCTTACAATTTAGGTGGCACTTTTC
GGGGAAATGTGCGCGGAACCCCTATTTGTTTATTTTTCTAAATACATTCAAATATGTATCCGCTCATGAA
TTAATTCTTAGAAAAACTCATCGAGCATCAAATGAAACTGCAATTTATTCATATCAGGATTATCAATACC
ATATTTTTGAAAAAGCCGTTTCTGTAATGAAGGAGAAAACTCACCGAGGCAGTTCCATAGGATGGCAAGA
TCCTGGTATCGGTCTGCGATTCCGACTCGTCCAACATCAATACAACCTATTAATTTCCCCTCGTCAAAAA
TAAGGTTATCAAGTGAGAAATCACCATGAGTGACGACTGAATCCGGTGAGAATGGCAAAAGTTTATGCAT
TTCTTTCCAGACTTGTTCAACAGGCCAGCCATTACGCTCGTCATCAAAATCACTCGCATCAACCAAACCG
TTATTCATTCGTGATTGCGCCTGAGCGAGACGAAATACGCGATCGCTGTTAAAAGGACAATTACAAACAG
GAATCGAATGCAACCGGCGCAGGAACACTGCCAGCGCATCAACAATATTTTCACCTGAATCAGGATATTC
TTCTAATACCTGGAATGCTGTTTTCCCGGGGATCGCAGTGGTGAGTAACCATGCATCATCAGGAGTACGG
ATAAAATGCTTGATGGTCGGAAGAGGCATAAATTCCGTCAGCCAGTTTAGTCTGACCATCTCATCTGTAA
CATCATTGGCAACGCTACCTTTGCCATGTTTCAGAAACAACTCTGGCGCATCGGGCTTCCCATACAATCG
ATAGATTGTCGCACCTGATTGCCCGACATTATCGCGAGCCCATTTATACCCATATAAATCAGCATCCATG
TTGGAATTTAATCGCGGCCTAGAGCAAGACGTTTCCCGTTGAATATGGCTCATAACACCCCTTGTATTAC
TGTTTATGTAAGCAGACAGTTTTATTGTTCATGACCAAAATCCCTTAACGTGAGTTTTCGTTCCACTGAG
CGTCAGACCCCGTAGAAAAGATCAAAGGATCTTCTTGAGATCCTTTTTTTCTGCGCGTAATCTGCTGCTT
GCAAACAAAAAAACCACCGCTACCAGCGGTGGTTTGTTTGCCGGATCAAGAGCTACCAACTCTTTTTCCG
AAGGTAACTGGCTTCAGCAGAGCGCAGATACCAAATACTGTCCTTCTAGTGTAGCCGTAGTTAGGCCACC
ACTTCAAGAACTCTGTAGCACCGCCTACATACCTCGCTCTGCTAATCCTGTTACCAGTGGCTGCTGCCAG
TGGCGATAAGTCGTGTCTTACCGGGTTGGACTCAAGACGATAGTTACCGGATAAGGCGCAGCGGTCGGGC
TGAACGGGGGGTTCGTGCACACAGCCCAGCTTGGAGCGAACGACCTACACCGAACTGAGATACCTACAGC
GTGAGCTATGAGAAAGCGCCACGCTTCCCGAAGGGAGAAAGGCGGACAGGTATCCGGTAAGCGGCAGGGT
CGGAACAGGAGAGCGCACGAGGGAGCTTCCAGGGGGAAACGCCTGGTATCTTTATAGTCCTGTCGGGTTT
CGCCACCTCTGACTTGAGCGTCGATTTTTGTGATGCTCGTCAGGGGGGCGGAGCCTATGGAAAAACGCCA
GCAACGCGGCCTTTTTACGGTTCCTGGCCTTTTGCTGGCCTTTTGCTCACATGTTCTTTCCTGCGTTATC
CCCTGATTCTGTGGATAACCGTATTACCGCCTTTGAGTGAGCTGATACCGCTCGCCGCAGCCGAACGACC
GAGCGCAGCGAGTCAGTGAGCGAGGAAGCGGAAGAGCGCCTGATGCGGTATTTTCTCCTTACGCATCTGT
GCGGTATTTCACACCGCAATGGTGCACTCTCAGTACAATCTGCTCTGATGCCGCATAGTTAAGCCAGTAT
ACACTCCGCTATCGCTACGTGACTGGGTCATGGCTGCGCCCCGACACCCGCCAACACCCGCTGACGCGCC
CTGACGGGCTTGTCTGCTCCCGGCATCCGCTTACAGACAAGCTGTGACCGTCTCCGGGAGCTGCATGTGT
CAGAGGTTTTCACCGTCATCACCGAAACGCGCGAGGCAGCTGCGGTAAAGCTCATCAGCGTGGTCGTGAA
GCGATTCACAGATGTCTGCCTGTTCATCCGCGTCCAGCTCGTTGAGTTTCTCCAGAAGCGTTAATGTCTG
GCTTCTGATAAAGCGGGCCATGTTAAGGGCGGTTTTTTCCTGTTTGGTCACTGATGCCTCCGTGTAAGGG
GGATTTCTGTTCATGGGGGTAATGATACCGATGAAACGAGAGAGGATGCTCACGATACGGGTTACTGATG
ATGAACATGCCCGGTTACTGGAACGTTGTGAGGGTAAACAACTGGCGGTATGGATGCGGCGGGACCAGAG
AAAAATCACTCAGGGTCAATGCCAGCGCTTCGTTAATACAGATGTAGGTGTTCCACAGGGTAGCCAGCAG
CATCCTGCGATGCAGATCCGGAACATAATGGTGCAGGGCGCTGACTTCCGCGTTTCCAGACTTTACGAAA
CACGGAAACCGAAGACCATTCATGTTGTTGCTCAGGTCGCAGACGTTTTGCAGCAGCAGTCGCTTCACGT
TCGCTCGCGTATCGGTGATTCATTCTGCTAACCAGTAAGGCAACCCCGCCAGCCTAGCCGGGTCCTCAAC
GACAGGAGCACGATCATGCGCACCCGTGGGGCCGCCATGCCGGCGATAATGGCCTGCTTCTCGCCGAAAC
GTTTGGTGGCGGGACCAGTGACGAAGGCTTGAGCGAGGGCGTGCAAGATTCCGAATACCGCAAGCGACAG
GCCGATCATCGTCGCGCTCCAGCGAAAGCGGTCCTCGCCGAAAATGACCCAGAGCGCTGCCGGCACCTGT
CCTACGAGTTGCATGATAAAGAAGACAGTCATAAGTGCGGCGACGATAGTCATGCCCCGCGCCCACCGGA
AGGAGCTGACTGGGTTGAAGGCTCTCAAGGGCATCGGTCGAGATCCCGGTGCCTAATGAGTGAGCTAACT
TACATTAATTGCGTTGCGCTCACTGCCCGCTTTCCAGTCGGGAAACCTGTCGTGCCAGCTGCATTAATGA
ATCGGCCAACGCGCGGGGAGAGGCGGTTTGCGTATTGGGCGCCAGGGTGGTTTTTCTTTTCACCAGTGAG
ACGGGCAACAGCTGATTGCCCTTCACCGCCTGGCCCTGAGAGAGTTGCAGCAAGCGGTCCACGCTGGTTT
GCCCCAGCAGGCGAAAATCCTGTTTGATGGTGGTTAACGGCGGGATATAACATGAGCTGTCTTCGGTATC
GTCGTATCCCACTACCGAGATATCCGCACCAACGCGCAGCCCGGACTCGGTAATGGCGCGCATTGCGCCC
AGCGCCATCTGATCGTTGGCAACCAGCATCGCAGTGGGAACGATGCCCTCATTCAGCATTTGCATGGTTT
GTTGAAAACCGGACATGGCACTCCAGTCGCCTTCCCGTTCCGCTATCGGCTGAATTTGATTGCGAGTGAG
ATATTTATGCCAGCCAGCCAGACGCAGACGCGCCGAGACAGAACTTAATGGGCCCGCTAACAGCGCGATT
TGCTGGTGACCCAATGCGACCAGATGCTCCACGCCCAGTCGCGTACCGTCTTCATGGGAGAAAATAATAC
TGTTGATGGGTGTCTGGTCAGAGACATCAAGAAATAACGCCGGAACATTAGTGCAGGCAGCTTCCACAGC
AATGGCATCCTGGTCATCCAGCGGATAGTTAATGATCAGCCCACTGACGCGTTGCGCGAGAAGATTGTGC
ACCGCCGCTTTACAGGCTTCGACGCCGCTTCGTTCTACCATCGACACCACCACGCTGGCACCCAGTTGAT
CGGCGCGAGATTTAATCGCCGCGACAATTTGCGACGGCGCGTGCAGGGCCAGACTGGAGGTGGCAACGCC
AATCAGCAACGACTGTTTGCCCGCCAGTTGTTGTGCCACGCGGTTGGGAATGTAATTCAGCTCCGCCATC
GCCGCTTCCACTTTTTCCCGCGTTTTCGCAGAAACGTGGCTGGCCTGGTTCACCACGCGGGAAACGGTCT
GATAAGAGACACCGGCATACTCTGCGACATCGTATAACGTTACTGGTTTCACATTCACCACCCTGAATTG
ACTCTCTTCCGGGCGCTATCATGCCATACCGCGAAAGGTTTTGCGCCATTCGATGGTGTCCGGGATCTCG
ACGCTCTCCCTTATGCGACTCCTGCATTAGGAAGCAGCCCAGTAGTAGGTTGAGGCCGTTGAGCACCGCC
GCCGCAAGGAATGGTGCATGCAAGGAGATGGCGCCCAACAGTCCCCCGGCCACGGGGCCTGCCACCATAC
CCACGCCGAAACAAGCGCTCATGAGCCCGAAGTGGCGAGCCCGATCTTCCCCATCGGTGATGTCGGCGAT
ATAGGCGCCAGCAACCGCACCTGTGGCGCCGGTGATGCCGGCCACGATGCGTCCGGCGTAGAGGATCGAG
ATCTCGATCCCGCGAAATTAATACGACTCACTATAGGGGAATTGTGAGCGGATAACAATTCCCCTCTAGA
AATAATTTTGTTTAACTTTAAGAAGGAGATATACCATGGGCAGCAGCCATCATCATCATCATCACAGCAG
CGGCCTGGTGCCGCGCGGCAGCCAT
[696 nt withheld, positions 5099-5794]
TAATAACTCGAGCACCACCACCACCACCACTGAGATCCGGCTGCTAACAAAGCCCGAAAGGAAGCTGAGT
TGGCTGCTGCCACCGCTGAGCAATAACTAGCATAACCCCTTGGGGCCTCTAAACGGGTCTTGAGGGGTTT
TTTGCTGAAAGGAGGAACTATATCCGGATTGGCGAATGGGACGCGCCCTGTAGCGGC
